Addgene plasmid #142851: TFORF1778
Purpose: Lentiviral vector for overexpressing transcription factor ORFs with unique 24-bp barcodes. Barcodes facilitate identification of transcription factors in pooled screens.
Depositing lab: Feng Zhang. Depositing organization: Broad Institute. Publication: A transcription factor atlas of directed differentiation. Joung J, Ma S, Tay T, Geiger-Schuller KR, Kirchgatterer PC, Verdine VK, Guo B, Arias-Garcia MA, Allen WE, Singh A, Kuksenko O, Abudayyeh OO, Gootenberg JS, Fu Z, Macrae RK, Buenrostro JD, Regev A, Zhang F. Cell. 2023 Jan 5;186(1):209-229.e26. doi: 10.1016/j.cell.2022.11.026. PubMed 36608654.
Backbone
  Vector backbone: pLX_TRC317
  Backbone manufacturer: Broad Institute Genetic Perturbation Platform
  Backbone size w/o insert (bp): 8264
  Vector type: Mammalian Expression, Lentiviral
  Selectable markers: Puromycin
Growth in bacteria
  Bacterial resistance: Ampicillin, 100 μg/mL
  Growth temperature: 37°C
  Growth strain: NEB Stable
  Copy number: High Copy
Gene/Insert
  Gene/Insert name: WHSC1
  Species: H. sapiens (human)
  Insert size (bp): 2045
  Entrez Gene: NSD2 (a.k.a. KMT3F, KMT3G, MMSET, RAUST, REIIBP, TRX5, WHS, WHSC1)
  Promoter: EF1a
  Cloning method: Unknown
  Sequencing primers: 5′ GGGTGGAGACTGAAGTTAGGCCAG; 3′ CACATAGCGTAAAAGGAGCAACATAG
Terms and licenses: Academic/Nonprofit Terms; Industry Terms: Not Available to Industry
Depositor comments: XM_005248005,XM_006713914,NM_133334,ENST00000353275,ENST00000312087,ENST00000503128,ENST00000398261 . The transcription factor ORF portion of this plasmid was synthesized by Genewiz. Please test multiple small colonies in case of plasmid recombination. To make this collection available in a timely manner, a portion of this collection was not fully sequenced by Addgene. If an Addgene verified full plasmid sequence is not available, please contact us prior to placing an order to request the full sequence.
How to cite: TFORF1778 was a gift from Feng Zhang (Addgene plasmid # 142851 ; http://n2t.net/addgene:142851 ; RRID:Addgene_142851)
