[The description below was written by a language model from this plasmid's Addgene catalogue record and pLannotate feature annotations shown in this document.]
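Description:
TFORF1778 is a third-generation-style, self-inactivating lentiviral expression plasmid built on the pLX_TRC317 backbone and belonging to a barcoded library of human transcription factor open reading frames. It carries a human WHSC1 (NSD2/MMSET) ORF of about 2 kb, which the annotation matches to a fragment of the NSD2 histone H3K36 methyltransferase, consistent with one of the shorter isoforms listed in the depositor's transcript references. The ORF is driven by the strong constitutive EF-1α promoter and followed by a WPRE, which enhances transcript stability and expression. According to the record, each library member also carries a unique 24-bp barcode so that the ORF can be identified in pooled screens. The barcode is not annotated in the feature table; a short U6 promoter fragment lying between the ORF and the WPRE is probably a residual or priming sequence rather than a functional Pol III promoter.

The viral framework comprises an RSV promoter fused to a truncated HIV-1 5' LTR, the Ψ packaging signal with a partial gag sequence, the RRE for Rev-dependent nuclear export, a cPPT/CTS, and a ΔU3 3' LTR that inactivates LTR promoter activity after integration. Within the proviral region, an SV40 early promoter drives puromycin N-acetyltransferase for selection of transduced mammalian cells. Outside it are an SV40 poly(A) signal, an f1 origin, a high-copy ColE1/pUC origin and the ampicillin resistance gene for propagation in E. coli. The depositor notes a risk of recombination. The plasmid is intended for packaging into lentivirus to overexpress this factor, individually or in pooled screens such as directed differentiation studies.
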