Features (pLannotate 1.2.2; 31 found; start..end, strand, type, name):
      1..1179    +  promoter       EF-1α promoter: strong constitutive promoter for human elongation factor EF-1α
   1196..3076    +  CDS            NSD2 (fragment): NSD2_HUMAN - Also known as KIAA1090, MMSET, TRX5, WHSC1. Experimental evidence at protein level: Swiss-Prot protein existence level 1. [Isoform 4]: Histone methyltransferase which specifically dimethylates nucleosomal histone H3 at 'Lys-36' (H3K36me2) (PubMed:22099308). Methylation of histone H3 at 'Lys-27' is controversial (PubMed:18172012, PubMed:22099308). Mono-, di- or tri- methylates histone H3 at 'Lys-27' (H3K27me, H3K27me2 and H3K27me3) (PubMed:18172012). Does not methylate histone H3 at 'Lys-27' (PubMed:22099308). May act as a transcription regulator that binds DNA and suppresses IL5 t
   3152..3205    +  promoter       U6 promoter (fragment): RNA polymerase III promoter for human U6 snRNA
   3247..3835    +  misc_feature   WPRE: woodchuck hepatitis virus posttranscriptional regulatory element
   3886..3905    +  misc_feature   cPPT/CTS (fragment): central polypurine tract and central termination sequence of HIV-1
   3907..4140    +  LTR            3' LTR (ΔU3): self-inactivating 3' long terminal repeat (LTR) from HIV-1
   4218..4339    +  polyA_signal   SV40 poly(A) signal: SV40 polyadenylation signal
   4379..4514    +  rep_origin     SV40 ori: SV40 origin of replication
   4535..4553    -  promoter       T7 promoter: promoter for bacteriophage T7 RNA polymerase
   4561..4716    +  CDS            lacZα (fragment): LacZα fragment of β-galactosidase; lacZ fragment
   4721..5149    +  rep_origin     f1 ori (sequence partly withheld): f1 bacteriophage origin of replication; arrow indicates direction of (+) strand synthesis
   5202..5306    +  promoter       AmpR promoter: bla
   5307..6167    +  CDS            AmpR: β-lactamase; bla; confers resistance to ampicillin, carbenicillin, and related antibiotics
   6338..6926    +  rep_origin     ori: high-copy-number ColE1/pMB1/pBR322/pUC origin of replication
   7109..7201    +  CDS            lacI (fragment): lac repressor; lacI; The lac repressor binds to the lac operator to inhibit transcription in E. coli. This inhibition can be relieved by adding lactose or isopropyl-β-D-thiogalactopyranoside (IPTG).
   7214..7235    +  protein_bind   CAP binding site: CAP binding activates transcription in the presence of cAMP. E. coli catabolite activator protein
   7250..7280    +  promoter       lac promoter: promoter for the E. coli lac operon
   7288..7304    +  protein_bind   lac operator: The lac repressor binds to the lac operator to inhibit transcription in E. coli. This inhibition can be relieved by adding lactose or isopropyl-β-D-thiogalactopyranoside (IPTG). lac repressor encoded by lacI
   7349..7367    +  promoter       T3 promoter: promoter for bacteriophage T3 RNA polymerase
   7395..7621    +  promoter       RSV promoter: Rous sarcoma virus enhancer/promoter
   7622..7802    +  LTR            5' LTR (truncated): truncated 5' long terminal repeat (LTR) from HIV-1
   7849..7974    +  misc_feature   HIV-1 Ψ: packaging signal of human immunodeficiency virus type 1
   7958..8321    +  CDS            HIV-1 gag (fragment): gag protein from human immunodeficiency virus 1; gag
   8467..8700    +  misc_feature   RRE: The Rev response element (RRE) of HIV-1 allows for Rev-dependent mRNA export from the nucleus to the cytoplasm.
   9077..9103    +  CDS            Rev (fragment): human immunodeficiency virus 1 (HIV-1) Rev protein; rev; enhances nuclear export of unspliced and incompletely spliced viral mRNAs
   9110..9133    +  promoter       SV40 promoter (fragment): SV40 early promoter
   9134..9205    +  promoter       SV40 promoter (fragment): SV40 enhancer and early promoter
   9229..9364    +  rep_origin     SV40 ori: SV40 origin of replication
   9410..10006   +  CDS            PuroR (fragment): puromycin N-acetyltransferase; pac from Streptomyces; confers resistance to puromycin
  10055..10172   +  misc_feature   cPPT/CTS: central polypurine tract and central termination sequence of HIV-1
  10237..10303   +  CDS            small t antigen (fragment): SV40 (simian virus 40) small t antigen
>Addgene plasmid #142851 | TFORF1778 | addgene full sequence | sequence record 392726 | Addgene NGS Result
GGCTCCGGTGCCCGTCAGTGGGCAGAGCGCACATCGCCCACAGTCCCCGAGAAGTTGGGGGGAGGGGTCG
GCAATTGAACCGGTGCCTAGAGAAGGTGGCGCGGGGTAAACTGGGAAAGTGATGTCGTGTACTGGCTCCG
CCTTTTTCCCGAGGGTGGGGGAGAACCGTATATAAGTGCAGTAGTCGCCGTGAACGTTCTTTTTCGCAAC
GGGTTTGCCGCCAGAACACAGGTAAGTGCCGTGTGTGGTTCCCGCGGGCCTGGCCTCTTTACGGGTTATG
GCCCTTGCGTGCCTTGAATTACTTCCACCTGGCTGCAGTACGTGATTCTTGATCCCGAGCTTCGGGTTGG
AAGTGGGTGGGAGAGTTCGAGGCCTTGCGCTTAAGGAGCCCCTTCGCCTCGTGCTTGAGTTGAGGCCTGG
CCTGGGCGCTGGGGCCGCCGCGTGCGAATCTGGTGGCACCTTCGCGCCTGTCTCGCTGCTTTCGATAAGT
CTCTAGCCATTTAAAATTTTTGATGACCTGCTGCGACGCTTTTTTTCTGGCAAGATAGTCTTGTAAATGC
GGGCCAAGATCTGCACACTGGTATTTCGGTTTTTGGGGCCGCGGGCGGCGACGGGGCCCGTGCGTCCCAG
CGCACATGTTCGGCGAGGCGGGGCCTGCGAGCGCGGCCACCGAGAATCGGACGGGGGTAGTCTCAAGCTG
GCCGGCCTGCTCTGGTGCCTGGCCTCGCGCCGCCGTGTATCGCCCCGCCCTGGGCGGCAAGGCTGGCCCG
GTCGGCACCAGTTGCGTGAGCGGAAAGATGGCCGCTTCCCGGCCCTGCTGCAGGGAGCTCAAAATGGAGG
ACGCGGCGCTCGGGAGAGCGGGCGGGTGAGTCACCCACACAAAGGAAAAGGGCCTTTCCGTCCTCAGCCG
TCGCTTCATGTGACTCCACGGAGTACCGGGCGCCGTCCAGGCACCTCGATTAGTTCTCGAGCTTTTGGAG
TACGTCGTCTTTAGGTTGGGGGGAGGGGTTTTATGCGATGGAGTTTCCCCACACTGAGTGGGTGGAGACT
GAAGTTAGGCCAGCTTGGCACTTGATGTAATTCTCCTTGGAATTTGCCCTTTTTGAGTTTGGATCTTGGT
TCATTCTCAAGCCTCAGACAGTGGTTCAAAGTTTTTTTCTTCCATTTCAGGTGTCGTGAGGCTAGCACCG
CCACCATGGAATTTAGCATCAAGCAGAGTCCCCTTTCTGTTCAGAGTGTTGTAAAGTGCATAAAGATGAA
GCAGGCACCAGAAATCCTCGGCAGTGCCAACGGGAAGACTCCGAGCTGCGAGGTGAACCGCGAGTGTTCT
GTGTTCCTCAGCAAAGCCCAGCTCTCCAGTAGCCTGCAGGAGGGGGTCATGCAGAAGTTTAACGGCCACG
ACGCCCTGCCCTTTATTCCAGCCGACAAGCTGAAAGATCTTACTTCCCGGGTGTTTAATGGAGAACCCGG
CGCACACGATGCCAAACTGCGTTTTGAGTCCCAGGAAATGAAAGGGATTGGGACACCCCCTAACACTACC
CCTATCAAAAATGGCTCTCCAGAAATTAAGCTGAAAATCACCAAAACATACATGAATGGGAAGCCTCTCT
TTGAATCTTCCATTTGTGGTGACAGTGCTGCTGATGTGTCTCAGTCAGAAGAAAATGGACAAAAACCAGA
AAACAAGGCGAGAAGGAACAGGAAGAGGAGCATAAAATATGACTCCTTGCTGGAGCAGGGCCTTGTCGAA
GCAGCTCTTGTGTCTAAGATCTCAAGTCCTTCAGATAAAAAGATTCCAGCTAAGAAAGAGTCTTGTCCAA
ACACTGGAAGAGACAAAGACCACCTGTTGAAATACAACGTTGGTGATTTGGTGTGGTCCAAAGTGTCGGG
TTACCCTTGGTGGCCTTGCATGGTTTCTGCAGATCCACTCCTTCACAGCTATACCAAACTTAAAGGTCAG
AAAAAGAGTGCACGCCAGTATCACGTACAGTTCTTTGGTGACGCCCCAGAAAGAGCTTGGATATTTGAGA
AGAGCCTCGTAGCTTTTGAAGGAGAAGGACAGTTTGAAAAATTATGCCAGGAAAGTGCCAAGCAGGCACC
CACGAAAGCTGAGAAAATTAAGCTATTGAAACCAATTTCAGGGAAATTGAGGGCCCAGTGGGAAATGGGC
ATTGTTCAAGCAGAAGAAGCTGCAAGCATGTCAGTGGAGGAGCGGAAAGCCAAGTTCACCTTTCTCTATG
TGGGGGACCAGCTTCATCTCAACCCTCAAGTAGCCAAGGAGGCTGGCATTGCTGCAGAGTCTTTGGGAGA
AATGGCAGAATCCTCAGGAGTCAGTGAAGAAGCTGCTGAAAACCCCAAGTCTGTGAGAGAAGAGTGCATT
CCCATGAAGAGAAGGCGGAGGGCCAAACTGTGTAGCTCTGCAGAGACCCTGGAGAGTCACCCCGACATAG
GGAAGAGTACTCCTCAAAAGACGGCAGAGGCTGACCCCAGAAGAGGAGTAGGGTCTCCTCCTGGGAGGAA
GAAGACCACAGTCTCCATGCCACGAAGCAGGAAGGGAGATGCAGCATCCCAGTTTTTGGTCTTCTGTCAA
AAACACAGGGATGAGGTGGTAGCTGAGCACCCAGATGCTTCAGGTGAGGAGATTGAAGAGCTGCTCAGGT
CACAGTGGAGTCTGCTGAGTGAGAAGCAGAGAGCACGCTACAACACCAAGTTTGCCCTGGTGGCCCCTGT
CCAGGCTGAAGAAGACTCTGGTAATGTAAATGGGAAAAAAAGAAACCACACAAAGAGGATACAGGACCCT
ACAGAAGATGCTGAAGCTGAGGACACACCCAGGAAAAGACTCAGGACGGACAAGCACAGTCTTCGGAAGA
GAGACACAATCACTGACAAAACGGCCAGAACAAGCTCTTACAAGGCCATGGAGGCAGCCTCCTCGCTCAA
GAGCCAGGCAGCAACGAAAAATCTGTCTGATGCATGTAAACCACTGAAGAAGCGAAATCGGGCTTCCACG
GCAGCATCTTCAGCTCTTGGGTTTAGCAAAAGTTCATCTCCTTCTGCATCCTTAACTGAGAATGAGCTTT
TGTGGGAGCCCACACCAGTCAAGTTGGATTTGAACCCAGCTGCTCTGTACTGCACTTAGTAATGAACTAG
TCCGTAACTTGAAAGTATTTCGATTTCTTGGCTTTATATATCTTGTGGAAAGGACGACTGCAAGGTTCAG
GGCGGATCCCTACGCGTTAAGTCGACAATCAACCTCTGGATTACAAAATTTGTGAAAGATTGACTGGTAT
TCTTAACTATGTTGCTCCTTTTACGCTATGTGGATACGCTGCTTTAATGCCTTTGTATCATGCTATTGCT
TCCCGTATGGCTTTCATTTTCTCCTCCTTGTATAAATCCTGGTTGCTGTCTCTTTATGAGGAGTTGTGGC
CCGTTGTCAGGCAACGTGGCGTGGTGTGCACTGTGTTTGCTGACGCAACCCCCACTGGTTGGGGCATTGC
CACCACCTGTCAGCTCCTTTCCGGGACTTTCGCTTTCCCCCTCCCTATTGCCACGGCGGAACTCATCGCC
GCCTGCCTTGCCCGCTGCTGGACAGGGGCTCGGCTGTTGGGCACTGACAATTCCGTGGTGTTGTCGGGGA
AATCATCGTCCTTTCCTTGGCTGCTCGCCTGTGTTGCCACCTGGATTCTGCGCGGGACGTCCTTCTGCTA
CGTCCCTTCGGCCCTCAATCCAGCGGACCTTCCTTCCCGCGGCCTGCTGCCGGCTCTGCGGCCTCTTCCG
CGTCTTCGCCTTCGCCCTCAGACGAGTCGGATCTCCCTTTGGGCCGCCTCCCCGCGTCGACTTTAAGACC
AATGACTTACAAGGCAGCTGTAGATCTTAGCCACTTTTTAAAAGAAAAGGGGGGACTGGAAGGGCTAATT
CACTCCCAACGAAGACAAGATCTGCTTTTTGCTTGTACTGGGTCTCTCTGGTTAGACCAGATCTGAGCCT
GGGAGCTCTCTGGCTAACTAGGGAACCCACTGCTTAAGCCTCAATAAAGCTTGCCTTGAGTGCTTCAAGT
AGTGTGTGCCCGTCTGTTGTGTGACTCTGGTAACTAGAGATCCCTCAGACCCTTTTAGTCAGTGTGGAAA
ATCTCTAGCAGTACGTATAGTAGTTCATGTCATCTTATTATTCAGTATTTATAACTTGCAAAGAAATGAA
TATCAGAGAGTGAGAGGAACTTGTTTATTGCAGCTTATAATGGTTACAAATAAAGCAATAGCATCACAAA
TTTCACAAATAAAGCATTTTTTTCACTGCATTCTAGTTGTGGTTTGTCCAAACTCATCAATGTATCTTAT
CATGTCTGGCTCTAGCTATCCCGCCCCTAACTCCGCCCATCCCGCCCCTAACTCCGCCCAGTTCCGCCCA
TTCTCCGCCCCATGGCTGACTAATTTTTTTTATTTATGCAGAGGCCGAGGCCGCCTCGGCCTCTGAGCTA
TTCCAGAAGTAGTGAGGAGGCTTTTTTGGAGGCCTAGGGACGTACCCAATTCGCCCTATAGTGAGTCGTA
TTACGCGCGCTCACTGGCCGTCGTTTTACAACGTCGTGACTGGGAAAACCCTGGCGTTACCCAACTTAAT
CGCCTTGCAGCACATCCCCCTTTCGCCAGCTGGCGTAATAGCGAAGAGGCCCGCACCGATCGCCCTTCCC
AACAGTTGCGCAGCCTGAATGGCGAATGGG
[124 nt withheld, positions 4721-4844]
C
[91 nt withheld, positions 4846-4936]
A
[49 nt withheld, positions 4938-4986]
CCTTTGACGTTGGAGTCCACGTTCTTT
[37 nt withheld, positions 5014-5050]
ACCCTATCTCGGTCTATTCTTTTGATTTATAAGGGATTTTGCCGATTTCGGCCTATTGGTTAAAAAATGA
GCTGATTTAACAAAAATTTAACGCGAATTTTAACAAAATATTAACGCTTACAATTTAGGTGGCACTTTTC
GGGGAAATGTGCGCGGAACCCCTATTTGTTTATTTTTCTAAATACATTCAAATATGTATCCGCTCATGAG
ACAATAACCCTGATAAATGCTTCAATAATATTGAAAAAGGAAGAGTATGAGTATTCAACATTTCCGTGTC
GCCCTTATTCCCTTTTTTGCGGCATTTTGCCTTCCTGTTTTTGCTCACCCAGAAACGCTGGTGAAAGTAA
AAGATGCTGAAGATCAGTTGGGTGCACGAGTGGGTTACATCGAACTGGATCTCAACAGCGGTAAGATCCT
TGAGAGTTTTCGCCCCGAAGAACGTTTTCCAATGATGAGCACTTTTAAAGTTCTGCTATGTGGCGCGGTA
TTATCCCGTATTGACGCCGGGCAAGAGCAACTCGGTCGCCGCATACACTATTCTCAGAATGACTTGGTTG
AGTACTCACCAGTCACAGAAAAGCATCTTACGGATGGCATGACAGTAAGAGAATTATGCAGTGCTGCCAT
AACCATGAGTGATAACACTGCGGCCAACTTACTTCTGACAACGATCGGAGGACCGAAGGAGCTAACCGCT
TTTTTGCACAACATGGGGGATCATGTAACTCGCCTTGATCGTTGGGAACCGGAGCTGAATGAAGCCATAC
CAAACGACGAGCGTGACACCACGATGCCTGTAGCAATGGCAACAACGTTGCGCAAACTATTAACTGGCGA
ACTACTTACTCTAGCTTCCCGGCAACAATTAATAGACTGGATGGAGGCGGATAAAGTTGCAGGACCACTT
CTGCGCTCGGCCCTTCCGGCTGGCTGGTTTATTGCTGATAAATCTGGAGCCGGTGAGCGTGGGTCTCGCG
GTATCATTGCAGCACTGGGGCCAGATGGTAAGCCCTCCCGTATCGTAGTTATCTACACGACGGGGAGTCA
GGCAACTATGGATGAACGAAATAGACAGATCGCTGAGATAGGTGCCTCACTGATTAAGCATTGGTAACTG
TCAGACCAAGTTTACTCATATATACTTTAGATTGATTTAAAACTTCATTTTTAATTTAAAAGGATCTAGG
TGAAGATCCTTTTTGATAATCTCATGACCAAAATCCCTTAACGTGAGTTTTCGTTCCACTGAGCGTCAGA
CCCCGTAGAAAAGATCAAAGGATCTTCTTGAGATCCTTTTTTTCTGCGCGTAATCTGCTGCTTGCAAACA
AAAAAACCACCGCTACCAGCGGTGGTTTGTTTGCCGGATCAAGAGCTACCAACTCTTTTTCCGAAGGTAA
CTGGCTTCAGCAGAGCGCAGATACCAAATACTGTTCTTCTAGTGTAGCCGTAGTTAGGCCACCACTTCAA
GAACTCTGTAGCACCGCCTACATACCTCGCTCTGCTAATCCTGTTACCAGTGGCTGCTGCCAGTGGCGAT
AAGTCGTGTCTTACCGGGTTGGACTCAAGACGATAGTTACCGGATAAGGCGCAGCGGTCGGGCTGAACGG
GGGGTTCGTGCACACAGCCCAGCTTGGAGCGAACGACCTACACCGAACTGAGATACCTACAGCGTGAGCT
ATGAGAAAGCGCCACGCTTCCCGAAGGGAGAAAGGCGGACAGGTATCCGGTAAGCGGCAGGGTCGGAACA
GGAGAGCGCACGAGGGAGCTTCCAGGGGGAAACGCCTGGTATCTTTATAGTCCTGTCGGGTTTCGCCACC
TCTGACTTGAGCGTCGATTTTTGTGATGCTCGTCAGGGGGGCGGAGCCTATGGAAAAACGCCAGCAACGC
GGCCTTTTTACGGTTCCTGGCCTTTTGCTGGCCTTTTGCTCACATGTTCTTTCCTGCGTTATCCCCTGAT
TCTGTGGATAACCGTATTACCGCCTTTGAGTGAGCTGATACCGCTCGCCGCAGCCGAACGACCGAGCGCA
GCGAGTCAGTGAGCGAGGAAGCGGAAGAGCGCCCAATACGCAAACCGCCTCTCCCCGCGCGTTGGCCGAT
TCATTAATGCAGCTGGCACGACAGGTTTCCCGACTGGAAAGCGGGCAGTGAGCGCAACGCAATTAATGTG
AGTTAGCTCACTCATTAGGCACCCCAGGCTTTACACTTTATGCTTCCGGCTCGTATGTTGTGTGGAATTG
TGAGCGGATAACAATTTCACACAGGAAACAGCTATGACCATGATTACGCCAAGCGCGCAATTAACCCTCA
CTAAAGGGAACAAAAGCTGGAGCTGCAAGCTTAATGTAGTCTTATGCAATACTCTTGTAGTCTTGCAACA
TGGTAACGATGAGTTAGCAACATGCCTTACAAGGAGAGAAAAAGCACCGTGCATGCCGATTGGTGGAAGT
AAGGTGGTACGATCGTGCCTTATTAGGAAGGCAACAGACGGGTCTGACATGGATTGGACGAACCACTGAA
TTGCCGCATTGCAGAGATATTGTATTTAAGTGCCTAGCTCGATACATAAACGGGTCTCTCTGGTTAGACC
AGATCTGAGCCTGGGAGCTCTCTGGCTAACTAGGGAACCCACTGCTTAAGCCTCAATAAAGCTTGCCTTG
AGTGCTTCAAGTAGTGTGTGCCCGTCTGTTGTGTGACTCTGGTAACTAGAGATCCCTCAGACCCTTTTAG
TCAGTGTGGAAAATCTCTAGCAGTGGCGCCCGAACAGGGACTTGAAAGCGAAAGGGAAACCAGAGGAGCT
CTCTCGACGCAGGACTCGGCTTGCTGAAGCGCGCACGGCAAGAGGCGAGGGGCGGCGACTGGTGAGTACG
CCAAAAATTTTGACTAGCGGAGGCTAGAAGGAGAGAGATGGGTGCGAGAGCGTCAGTATTAAGCGGGGGA
GAATTAGATCGCGATGGGAAAAAATTCGGTTAAGGCCAGGGGGAAAGAAAAAATATAAATTAAAACATAT
AGTATGGGCAAGCAGGGAGCTAGAACGATTCGCAGTTAATCCTGGCCTGTTAGAAACATCAGAAGGCTGT
AGACAAATACTGGGACAGCTACAACCATCCCTTCAGACAGGATCAGAAGAACTTAGATCATTATATAATA
CAGTAGCAACCCTCTATTGTGTGCATCAAAGGATAGAGATAAAAGACACCAAGGAAGCTTTAGACAAGAT
AGAGGAAGAGCAAAACAAAAGTAAGACCACCGCACAGCAAGCGGCCGCTGATCTTCAGACCTGGAGGAGG
AGATATGAGGGACAATTGGAGAAGTGAATTATATAAATATAAAGTAGTAAAAATTGAACCATTAGGAGTA
GCACCCACCAAGGCAAAGAGAAGAGTGGTGCAGAGAGAAAAAAGAGCAGTGGGAATAGGAGCTTTGTTCC
TTGGGTTCTTGGGAGCAGCAGGAAGCACTATGGGCGCAGCGTCAATGACGCTGACGGTACAGGCCAGACA
ATTATTGTCTGGTATAGTGCAGCAGCAGAACAATTTGCTGAGGGCTATTGAGGCGCAACAGCATCTGTTG
CAACTCACAGTCTGGGGCATCAAGCAGCTCCAGGCAAGAATCCTGGCTGTGGAAAGATACCTAAAGGATC
AACAGCTCCTGGGGATTTGGGGTTGCTCTGGAAAACTCATTTGCACCACTGCTGTGCCTTGGAATGCTAG
TTGGAGTAATAAATCTCTGGAACAGATTTGGAATCACACGACCTGGATGGAGTGGGACAGAGAAATTAAC
AATTACACAAGCTTAATACACTCCTTAATTGAAGAATCGCAAAACCAGCAAGAAAAGAATGAACAAGAAT
TATTGGAATTAGATAAATGGGCAAGTTTGTGGAATTGGTTTAACATAACAAATTGGCTGTGGTATATAAA
ATTATTCATAATGATAGTAGGAGGCTTGGTAGGTTTAAGAATAGTTTTTGCTGTACTTTCTATAGTGAAT
AGAGTTAGGCAGGGATATTCACCATTATCGTTTCAGACCCACCTCCCAACCCCGAGGGGACCCATGCATT
GCATCTCAATTAGTCAGCAACCAGGTGTGGAAAGTCCCCAGGCTCCCCAGCAGGCAGAAGTATGCAAAGC
ATGCGTCTCAATTAGTCAGCAACCATAGTCCCGCCCCTAACTCCGCCCATCCCGCCCCTAACTCCGCCCA
GTTCCGCCCATTCTCCGCCCCATGGCTGACTAATTTTTTTTATTTATGCAGAGGCCGAGGCCGCCTCGGC
CTCTGAGCTATTCCAGAAGTAGTGAGGAGGCTTTTTTGGAGGCCTAGGCTTTTGCAAAAAGCTTTCTAGA
GGTACCACCGGAGCTTACCATGACCGAGTACAAGCCCACGGTGCGCCTCGCCACCCGCGACGACGTCCCC
AGGGCCGTACGCACCCTCGCCGCCGCGTTCGCCGACTACCCCGCCACGCGCCACACCGTCGATCCGGACC
GCCACATCGAGCGGGTCACCGAGCTGCAAGAACTCTTCCTCACGCGCGTCGGGCTCGACATCGGCAAGGT
GTGGGTCGCGGACGACGGCGCCGCCGTGGCGGTCTGGACCACGCCGGAGAGCGTCGAAGCGGGGGCGGTG
TTCGCCGAGATCGGCCCGCGCATGGCCGAGTTGAGCGGTTCCCGGCTGGCCGCGCAGCAACAGATGGAAG
GCCTCCTGGCGCCGCACCGGCCCAAGGAGCCCGCGTGGTTCCTGGCCACCGTCGGCGTCTCGCCCGACCA
CCAGGGCAAGGGTCTGGGCAGCGCCGTCGTGCTCCCCGGAGTGGAGGCGGCCGAGCGCGCCGGGGTGCCC
GCCTTCCTGGAGACCTCCGCGCCCCGCAACCTCCCCTTCTACGAGCGGCTCGGCTTCACCGTCACCGCCG
ACGTCGAGGTGCCCGAAGGACCGCGCACCTGGTGCATGACCCGCAAGCCCGGTGCCAGTTAACGAATTCT
AGATCTTGAGACAAATGGCAGTATTCATCCACAATTTTAAAAGAAAAGGGGGGATTGGGGGGTACAGTGC
AGGGGAAAGAATAGTAGACATAATAGCAACAGACATACAAACTAAAGAATTACAAAAACAAATTACAAAA
ATTCAAAATTTTCGGGTTTATTACAGGGACAGCAGAGATCCACTTTGGCGCCGGCTCGAGGCCTGCAGGT
GCAAAGATGGATAAAGTTTTAAACAGAGAGGAATCTTTGCAGCTAATGGACCTTCTAGGTCTTGAAAGGA
GTGGGAATT
