>Addgene plasmid #142851 | TFORF1778 | depositor partial sequence | sequence record 280691 | Insert
ACCGCCACCATGGAATTTAGCATCAAGCAGAGTCCCCTTTCTGTTCAGAGTGTTGTAAAGTGCATAAAGA
TGAAGCAGGCACCAGAAATCCTCGGCAGTGCCAACGGGAAGACTCCGAGCTGCGAGGTGAACCGCGAGTG
TTCTGTGTTCCTCAGCAAAGCCCAGCTCTCCAGTAGCCTGCAGGAGGGGGTCATGCAGAAGTTTAACGGC
CACGACGCCCTGCCCTTTATTCCAGCCGACAAGCTGAAAGATCTTACTTCCCGGGTGTTTAATGGAGAAC
CCGGCGCACACGATGCCAAACTGCGTTTTGAGTCCCAGGAAATGAAAGGGATTGGGACACCCCCTAACAC
TACCCCTATCAAAAATGGCTCTCCAGAAATTAAGCTGAAAATCACCAAAACATACATGAATGGGAAGCCT
CTCTTTGAATCTTCCATTTGTGGTGACAGTGCTGCTGATGTGTCTCAGTCAGAAGAAAATGGACAAAAAC
CAGAAAACAAGGCGAGAAGGAACAGGAAGAGGAGCATAAAATATGACTCCTTGCTGGAGCAGGGCCTTGT
CGAAGCAGCTCTTGTGTCTAAGATCTCAAGTCCTTCAGATAAAAAGATTCCAGCTAAGAAAGAGTCTTGT
CCAAACACTGGAAGAGACAAAGACCACCTGTTGAAATACAACGTTGGTGATTTGGTGTGGTCCAAAGTGT
CGGGTTACCCTTGGTGGCCTTGCATGGTTTCTGCAGATCCACTCCTTCACAGCTATACCAAACTTAAAGG
TCAGAAAAAGAGTGCACGCCAGTATCACGTACAGTTCTTTGGTGACGCCCCAGAAAGAGCTTGGATATTT
GAGAAGAGCCTCGTAGCTTTTGAAGGAGAAGGACAGTTTGAAAAATTATGCCAGGAAAGTGCCAAGCAGG
CACCCACGAAAGCTGAGAAAATTAAGCTATTGAAACCAATTTCAGGGAAATTGAGGGCCCAGTGGGAAAT
GGGCATTGTTCAAGCAGAAGAAGCTGCAAGCATGTCAGTGGAGGAGCGGAAAGCCAAGTTCACCTTTCTC
TATGTGGGGGACCAGCTTCATCTCAACCCTCAAGTAGCCAAGGAGGCTGGCATTGCTGCAGAGTCTTTGG
GAGAAATGGCAGAATCCTCAGGAGTCAGTGAAGAAGCTGCTGAAAACCCCAAGTCTGTGAGAGAAGAGTG
CATTCCCATGAAGAGAAGGCGGAGGGCCAAACTGTGTAGCTCTGCAGAGACCCTGGAGAGTCACCCCGAC
ATAGGGAAGAGTACTCCTCAAAAGACGGCAGAGGCTGACCCCAGAAGAGGAGTAGGGTCTCCTCCTGGGA
GGAAGAAGACCACAGTCTCCATGCCACGAAGCAGGAAGGGAGATGCAGCATCCCAGTTTTTGGTCTTCTG
TCAAAAACACAGGGATGAGGTGGTAGCTGAGCACCCAGATGCTTCAGGTGAGGAGATTGAAGAGCTGCTC
AGGTCACAGTGGAGTCTGCTGAGTGAGAAGCAGAGAGCACGCTACAACACCAAGTTTGCCCTGGTGGCCC
CTGTCCAGGCTGAAGAAGACTCTGGTAATGTAAATGGGAAAAAAAGAAACCACACAAAGAGGATACAGGA
CCCTACAGAAGATGCTGAAGCTGAGGACACACCCAGGAAAAGACTCAGGACGGACAAGCACAGTCTTCGG
AAGAGAGACACAATCACTGACAAAACGGCCAGAACAAGCTCTTACAAGGCCATGGAGGCAGCCTCCTCGC
TCAAGAGCCAGGCAGCAACGAAAAATCTGTCTGATGCATGTAAACCACTGAAGAAGCGAAATCGGGCTTC
CACGGCAGCATCTTCAGCTCTTGGGTTTAGCAAAAGTTCATCTCCTTCTGCATCCTTAACTGAGAATGAG
CTTTTGTGGGAGCCCACACCAGTCAAGTTGGATTTGAACCCAGCTGCTCTGTACTGCACTTAGTAATGAA
CTAGTCCGTAACTTGAAAGTATTTCGATTTCTTGGCTTTATATATCTTGTGGAAAGGACGACTGCAAGGT
TCAGGGCGGATCCCT
