>Addgene plasmid #142851 | TFORF1778 | depositor partial sequence | sequence record 280692 | Barcode
CTGCAAGGTTCAGGGCGGATCCCT
